Addgene plasmid #32305: pENTR L5-QF-L2
Depositing lab: Steve Stowers. Depositing organization: Montana State University. Publication: A Gateway MultiSite Recombination Cloning Toolkit. Petersen LK, Stowers RS. PLoS One. 2011;6(9):e24531. Epub 2011 Sep 9. 10.1371/journal.pone.0024531 PubMed 21931740.
Backbone
  Vector backbone: pDONR 221 P5-P2
  Backbone manufacturer: Invitrogen
  Backbone size w/o insert (bp): 2557
  Vector type: Gateway MultiSite entry clone
Growth in bacteria
  Bacterial resistance: Kanamycin, 50 μg/mL
  Growth temperature: 37°C
  Growth strain: DH10B
  Copy number: High Copy
Gene/Insert
  Gene/Insert name: QF
  Species: Neurospora crassa
  Insert size (bp): 2455
  Cloning method: Gateway Cloning
  Sequencing primers: 5′ M13F; 3′ M13R
Terms and licenses: Academic/Nonprofit Terms; Industry Terms: Not Available to Industry
Depositor comments: Please see http://www.everyvector.com/sequences/show_public/12865 for additional plasmid map.
How to cite: pENTR L5-QF-L2 was a gift from Steve Stowers (Addgene plasmid # 32305 ; http://n2t.net/addgene:32305 ; RRID:Addgene_32305)
