[The description below was written by a language model from this plasmid's Addgene catalogue record and pLannotate feature annotations shown in this document.]
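Description:
pENTR L5-QF-L2 is a Gateway MultiSite entry clone built on the Invitrogen pDONR 221 P5-P2 backbone. At about 5.0 kb, it is propagated in E. coli as a high-copy plasmid from a ColE1/pUC-type origin and selected with kanamycin through an aminoglycoside phosphotransferase (KanR) gene. As is typical of pDONR-derived entry vectors, rrnB T1 and T2 transcription terminators lie upstream of the cloning region to insulate the insert from read-through transcription. M13 forward and reverse priming sites flank the cassette for sequencing, and a T7 promoter sits just outside attL2. The small lacI and lacZα fragments picked up by annotation appear to be backbone remnants rather than functional genes.

The payload is the roughly 2.45 kb coding sequence of QF, the qa-1F transcriptional activator from Neurospora crassa. In its native setting this protein switches on quinate metabolism genes by binding a 16 bp consensus site upstream of each qa gene. The open reading frame is flanked by attL5 on the 5′ side and attL2 on the 3′ side, and the entry clone contains no eukaryotic promoter or terminator of its own. It is therefore not an expression construct but a modular part. In a MultiSite LR Clonase reaction, the L5 and L2 sites direct QF into the downstream position of an assembly, next to a partner entry clone with compatible sites (for instance one supplying a promoter or enhancer) and within an attR-containing destination vector. The plasmid belongs to a MultiSite Gateway recombination cloning toolkit. The record does not specify the downstream host organism or particular destination vectors, although QF serves generally as the activator half of a binary transcriptional expression system.
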