Features (pLannotate 1.2.2; 10 found; start..end, strand, type, name):
    121..213     +  CDS            lacI (fragment): lac repressor; lacI; The lac repressor binds to the lac operator to inhibit transcription in E. coli. This inhibition can be relieved by adding lactose or isopropyl-β-D-thiogalactopyranoside (IPTG).
    268..295     -  terminator     rrnB T2 terminator: transcription terminator T2 from the E. coli rrnB gene
    427..470     +  terminator     rrnB T1 terminator: Escherichia coli rrnB; transcription terminator T1 from the E. coli rrnB gene
    517..553     -  CDS            lacZα (fragment): LacZα fragment of β-galactosidase; lacZ fragment
    570..665     +  protein_bind   attL5: mutant version of attL; recombination site for the Gateway® LR reaction LR Clonase™
    672..3119    +  CDS            qa-1f: QA1F_NEUCR - Protein predicted: Swiss-Prot protein existence level 4. Transcription activation of genes for enzymes and proteins of quinate metabolism by binding to a 16 base-pair sequence (consensus 5'- GGRTAARYRYTTAYCC-3') in front of each Qa genes. From Neurospora crassa (strain ATCC 24698 / 74-OR23-1A / CBS 708.71 / DSM 1257 / FGSC 987).
   3124..3223    -  protein_bind   attL2: mutant version of attL; recombination site for the Gateway® LR reaction LR Clonase™
   3254..3272    -  promoter       T7 promoter: promoter for bacteriophage T7 RNA polymerase
   3406..4215    +  CDS            KanR: aminoglycoside phosphotransferase; aph(3')-Ia; confers resistance to kanamycin in bacteria or G418 (Geneticin®) in eukaryotes
   4362..4950    +  rep_origin     ori: high-copy-number ColE1/pMB1/pBR322/pUC origin of replication
>Addgene plasmid #32305 | pENTR L5-QF-L2 | depositor full sequence | sequence record 36626 | pENTR L5-QF-L2 sequence 5012 bps
CTTTCCTGCGTTATCCCCTGATTCTGTGGATAACCGTATTACCGCCTTTGAGTGAGCTGATACCGCTCGC
CGCAGCCGAACGACCGAGCGCAGCGAGTCAGTGAGCGAGGAAGCGGAAGAGCGCCCAATACGCAAACCGC
CTCTCCCCGCGCGTTGGCCGATTCATTAATGCAGCTGGCACGACAGGTTTCCCGACTGGAAAGCGGGCAG
TGAGCGCAACGCAATTAATACGCGTACCGCTAGCCAGGAAGAGTTTGTAGAAACGCAAAAAGGCCATCCG
TCAGGATGGCCTTCTGCTTAGTTTGATGCCTGGCAGTTTATGGCGGGCGTCCTGCCCGCCACCCTCCGGG
CCGTTGCTTCACAACGTTCAAATCCGCTCCCGGCGGATTTGTCCTACTCAGGAGAGCGTTCACCGACAAA
CAACAGATAAAACGAAAGGCCCAGTCTTCCGACTGAGCCTTTCGTTTTATTTGATGCCTGGCAGTTCCCT
ACTCTCGCGTTAACGCTAGCATGGATGTTTTCCCAGTCACGACGTTGTAAAACGACGGCCAGTCTTAAGC
TCGGGCCCCAAATAATGATTTTATTTTGACTGATAGTGACCTGTTCGTTGCAACAAATTGATGAGCAATG
CTTTTTTATAATGCCAACTTTGTATACAAAAGTTGGCCAACATGCCGCCTAAACGCAAGACACTCAATGC
CGCTGCCGAAGCCAATGCCCACGCTGATGGCCATGCTGATGGCAATGCTGATGGTCATGTCGCTAACACT
GCAGCAAGCAGCAACAACGCCCGTTTTGCGGACTTGACCAACATTGACACACCCGGCCTCGGCCCTACCA
CGACGACGTTACTTGTCGAGCCCGCTCGTTCGAAACGCCAGAGAGTCTCGAGGGCCTGTGATCAGTGTCG
AGCTGCACGTGAAAAGTGTGATGGAATCCAGCCGGCTTGCTTCCCCTGTGTGTCGCAGGGCCGGTCGTGT
ACCTACCAGGCCAGTCCCAAGAAGCGAGGAGTCCAGACGGGCTACATCCGCACTCTCGAACTGGCTCTGG
CTTGGATGTTCGAGAACGTTGCCCGCAGCGAGGACGCCCTCCACAATCTTTTGGTCCGTGATGCTGGCCA
GGGCAGCGCTCTCCTGGTCGGCAAAGACTCGCCTGCTGCAGAACGCCTGCATGCAAGATGGGCGACGAGT
CGAGTCAACAAAAGCATCACCCGTCTTCTCTCAGGTCAGGCCGCACAAGATCCATCTGAAGACGGCCAAT
CCCCGTCCGAAGACATAAATGTCCAAGATGCCGGGGCAAAGACATCCGACTTCCCTCATGCGCCTCACTT
GACTTTCTCGGCGCCTAAGTCTAGTACAGCTGAGACACGCACTCTACCAGGCCCGGTCCGACCACCTATT
TCGGCAAACACCCTGGAAAACAACCTTCAGCCAGATGGTACCGGGATAGGGAAGCTACCACCCAATCATT
GGCGCCTGCTGGATATCTACTTTTCCTACACGCATTCTTGGCTCCCTATCCTCGAGAAGAAAGACATGTA
CCAAGCATTGTACCAGTACTCTGAACAAGGCTCGTTGCTTCCCTCTGCGAATGTCGAGTCTGGCGTTCAT
GCCGAGCTCTGGAGCGCGCTCGCCCTGGCGTCCTTCCAGGCTGCTGCTACTGCTGCATCGAGTGCTACGG
GTCCAGCTTCAGCTGCTCATGGCCATGACAATGCCATCAATCCTTCACCTGCAGACATATCTGACACAGC
CCGAAAGCTCATACCTTTGGAAAGCGGGCCGTTCCAGGTTCAGCACTGCAGAGCGTTGCTGCTTCTTTGT
CTCGTAAGCCTTGGGCGGGATGATTGGGAGTCTGCTTGGTTGCTGGTTGGCTTTGCGGTCCGCGTCCTAC
TTGTTGTTCGCACCCAGTTGCCTCCTGATGATGACCGGCCACGACCAAGAATGCGTGCGCTGCTCGTCGC
GTGCTTCATCGTGGATACCATTGTGTCTATGAGACACAACGTGCCGGCCCATCTCAAGCCAGACGACATT
GCGGATCTGCCGTTACCTGAAGACGGTCAAGATCAATGGGAGCCGTGGACACCATGTGAGGGCTTAGGCG
GTGAACACACCATGCTGCAAATGTTGAGGAACCCGGCATACCCTTTAAGCACATTCAACCACCTATATGG
CGTGACCAAGCTGGTTGCTTTGGAGCTTCTGCCAAGAATACGAACATCTTCACAGAACGCTCCCTTGGAG
TTCAGGTCGCGGTTGCAGCAGGTAATCGGCCACAATTCTCCCTTCAGCGTCTTTGTCCTTTCCCAGGATA
CAGCATCGGCTTTTGTGCCTACTGCATACCTTACCCGTACCGTTTATTTATGGGCAGCTGCCTTTTCTGA
GCCTCTCAACGAACACTACTCGCATCTTCTGATCGAAACTCTTGATCAGTATCAGAAGCGGTTTGGTACA
TATGCAATCCCACCTCTGATCCCTTCTCTTCTAGACTCCCTTCTTGCTTTAAAGAAACAATCACATTCTT
CAGAGCGGCATCGAAGGCACTTGGAAGAGCTTTTCCCCGCCTACTCCTCCATTTGGCCTCGGGGAGGCCG
ACACAGCAATACTGGCCTCCAACCCATACGACAACTTGAGCTTCCGCCGACTGCGACTGCCACTGCAAGT
ATCATGCCCCATGTCATGGAACAGCCCCTGTCAACGTCAATAAATCCGGTCAATGATCGGTTTAATGGAA
TACCGAATCCTACCCCCTACAATAGCGATGCGGCCCTAGACGCAATTACTCAAACCAATGACTACGGATC
AGTCAATACCCATGGCATTCTCAGTACATATCCACCACCTGCCACCCACTTGAACGAGGCCTCGGTGGCC
CTTGCGCCTGGAGGTGCTCCTCCCAGACCACCCCCGCCATACGTTGATAGTACAACGAACCATCCTCCTT
ACCATAGTAACCTCGTCCCCATGGCCAATTTCGGATATTCGACTGTAGACTATGATGCGATGGTGGATGA
TCTGGCATCGATCGAGTACACGGATGCGGTTGACGTTGATCCGCAGTTCATGACGAACCTCGGGTTTGTC
CCAGGGTGTAATTTTAGCGATATCAACACGTATGAGCAATAGTACCCAGCTTTCTTGTACAAAGTTGGCA
TTATAAGAAAGCATTGCTTATCAATTTGTTGCAACGAACAGGTCACTATCAGTCAAAATAAAATCATTAT
TTGCCATCCAGCTGCAGGGCGGCCGCGATATCCCCTATAGTGAGTCGTATTACATGGTCATAGCTGTTTC
CTGGCAGCTCTGGCCCGTGTCTCAAAATCTCTGATGTTACATTGCACAAGATAAAAATATATCATCATGA
ACAATAAAACTGTCTGCTTACATAAACAGTAATACAAGGGGTGTTATGAGCCATATTCAACGGGAAACGT
CGAGGCCGCGATTAAATTCCAACATGGATGCTGATTTATATGGGTATAAATGGGCTCGCGATAATGTCGG
GCAATCAGGTGCGACAATCTATCGCTTGTATGGGAAGCCCGATGCGCCAGAGTTGTTTCTGAAACATGGC
AAAGGTAGCGTTGCCAATGATGTTACAGATGAGATGGTCAGACTAAACTGGCTGACGGAATTTATGCCTC
TTCCGACCATCAAGCATTTTATCCGTACTCCTGATGATGCATGGTTACTCACCACTGCGATCCCCGGAAA
AACAGCATTCCAGGTATTAGAAGAATATCCTGATTCAGGTGAAAATATTGTTGATGCGCTGGCAGTGTTC
CTGCGCCGGTTGCATTCGATTCCTGTTTGTAATTGTCCTTTTAACAGCGATCGCGTATTTCGTCTCGCTC
AGGCGCAATCACGAATGAATAACGGTTTGGTTGATGCGAGTGATTTTGATGACGAGCGTAATGGCTGGCC
TGTTGAACAAGTCTGGAAAGAAATGCATAAACTTTTGCCATTCTCACCGGATTCAGTCGTCACTCATGGT
GATTTCTCACTTGATAACCTTATTTTTGACGAGGGGAAATTAATAGGTTGTATTGATGTTGGACGAGTCG
GAATCGCAGACCGATACCAGGATCTTGCCATCCTATGGAACTGCCTCGGTGAGTTTTCTCCTTCATTACA
GAAACGGCTTTTTCAAAAATATGGTATTGATAATCCTGATATGAATAAATTGCAGTTTCATTTGATGCTC
GATGAGTTTTTCTAATCAGAATTGGTTAATTGGTTGTAACACTGGCAGAGCATTACGCTGACTTGACGGG
ACGGCGCAAGCTCATGACCAAAATCCCTTAACGTGAGTTACGCGTCGTTCCACTGAGCGTCAGACCCCGT
AGAAAAGATCAAAGGATCTTCTTGAGATCCTTTTTTTCTGCGCGTAATCTGCTGCTTGCAAACAAAAAAA
CCACCGCTACCAGCGGTGGTTTGTTTGCCGGATCAAGAGCTACCAACTCTTTTTCCGAAGGTAACTGGCT
TCAGCAGAGCGCAGATACCAAATACTGTTCTTCTAGTGTAGCCGTAGTTAGGCCACCACTTCAAGAACTC
TGTAGCACCGCCTACATACCTCGCTCTGCTAATCCTGTTACCAGTGGCTGCTGCCAGTGGCGATAAGTCG
TGTCTTACCGGGTTGGACTCAAGACGATAGTTACCGGATAAGGCGCAGCGGTCGGGCTGAACGGGGGGTT
CGTGCACACAGCCCAGCTTGGAGCGAACGACCTACACCGAACTGAGATACCTACAGCGTGAGCTATGAGA
AAGCGCCACGCTTCCCGAAGGGAGAAAGGCGGACAGGTATCCGGTAAGCGGCAGGGTCGGAACAGGAGAG
CGCACGAGGGAGCTTCCAGGGGGAAACGCCTGGTATCTTTATAGTCCTGTCGGGTTTCGCCACCTCTGAC
TTGAGCGTCGATTTTTGTGATGCTCGTCAGGGGGGCGGAGCCTATGGAAAAACGCCAGCAACGCGGCCTT
TTTACGGTTCCTGGCCTTTTGCTGGCCTTTTGCTCACATGTT
