>Addgene plasmid #32305 | pENTR L5-QF-L2 | addgene partial sequence | sequence record 37540 | M13-F20 5'-TGTAAAACGACGGCCAGT-3'
GATTTATTTTGACTGATAGTGACCTGTTCGTTGCAACAAATTGATGAGCAATGCTTTTTTATAATGCCAA
CTTTGTATACAAAAGTTGGCCAACATGCCGCCTAAACGCAAGACACTCAATGCCGCTGCCGAAGCCAATG
CCCACGCTGATGGCCATGCTGATGGCAATGCTGATGGTCATGTCGCTAACACTGCAGCAAGCAGCAACAA
CGCCCGTTTTGCGGACTTGACCAACATTGACACACCCGGCCTCGGCCCTACCACGACGACGTTACTTGTC
GAGCCCGCTCGTTCGAAACGCCAGAGAGTCTCGAGGGCCTGTGATCAGTGTCGAGCTGCACGTGAAAAGT
GTGATGGAATCCAGCCGGCTTGCTTCCCCTGTGTGTCGCAGGGCCGGTCGTGTACCTACCAGGCCAGTCC
CAAGAAGCGAGGAGTCCAGACGGGCTACATCCGCACTCTCGAACTGGCTCTGGCTTGGATGTTCGAGAAC
GTTGCCCGCAGCGAGGACGCCCTCCACAATCTTTTGGTCCGTGATGCTGGCCAGGGCAGCGCTCTCCTGG
TCGGCAAAGACTCGCCTGCTGCAGAACGCCTGCATGCAAGATGGGCGACGAGTCGAGTCAACAAAAGCAT
CACCCGTCTTCTCTCAGGTCAGGCCGCACAAGATCCATCTGAAGACGGCCAATCCCCGTCCGAAGACATA
AATGTCCAAGATGCCGGGGCAAAGACATCCGACTTCCCTCATGCGCCTCACTTGACTTTCTCGGCGCCTA
AGTCTAGTACAGCTGAGACACGCACTCTACCAGGCCCGGTCCGACCACCTATTTCGGCAAACACCCTGGA
AAACAACCTTCAGCCAGATGGTACCGGGATAGGGAAGCTACCACCCAATCATT
